>Addgene plasmid #131248 | pcDNA3.1-N-Myc_535-888 USP7 | addgene full sequence | sequence record 471666 | Addgene NGS Result
ATCACTCATGGTTATGGCAGCACTGCATAATTCTCTTACTGTCATGCCATCCGTAAGATGCTTTTCTGTG
ACTGGTGAGTACTCAACCAAGTCATTCTGAGAATAGTGTATGCGGCGACCGAGTTGCTCTTGCCCGGCGT
CAATACGGGATAATACCGCGCCACATAGCAGAACTTTAAAAGTGCTCATCATTGGAAAACGTTCTTCGGG
GCGAAAACTCTCAAGGATCTTACCGCTGTTGAGATCCAGTTCGATGTAACCCACTCGTGCACCCAACTGA
TCTTCAGCATCTTTTACTTTCACCAGCGTTTCTGGGTGAGCAAAAACAGGAAGGCAAAATGCCGCAAAAA
AGGGAATAAGGGCGACACGGAAATGTTGAATACTCATACTCTTCCTTTTTCAATATTATTGAAGCATTTA
TCAGGGTTATTGTCTCATGAGCGGATACATATTTGAATGTATTTAGAAAAATAAACAAATAGGGGTTCCG
CGCACATTTCCCCGAAAAGTGCCACCTGACGTCGACGGATCGGGAGATCTCCCGATCCCCTATGGTGCAC
TCTCAGTACAATCTGCTCTGATGCCGCATAGTTAAGCCAGTATCTGCTCCCTGCTTGTGTGTTGGAGGTC
GCTGAGTAGTGCGCGAGCAAAATTTAAGCTACAACAAGGCAAGGCTTGACCGACAATTGCATGAAGAATC
TGCTTAGGGTTAGGCGTTTTGCGCTGCTTCGCGATGTACGGGCCAGATATACGCGTTGACATTGATTATT
GACTAGTTATTAATAGTAATCAATTACGGGGTCATTAGTTCATAGCCCATATATGGAGTTCCGCGTTACA
TAACTTACGGTAAATGGCCCGCCTGGCTGACCGCCCAACGACCCCCGCCCATTGACGTCAATAATGACGT
ATGTTCCCATAGTAACGCCAATAGGGACTTTCCATTGACGTCAATGGGTGGAGTATTTACGGTAAACTGC
CCACTTGGCAGTACATCAAGTGTATCATATGCCAAGTACGCCCCCTATTGACGTCAATGACGGTAAATGG
CCCGCCTGGCATTATGCCCAGTACATGACCTTATGGGACTTTCCTACTTGGCAGTACATCTACGTATTAG
TCATCGCTATTACCATGGTGATGCGGTTTTGGCAGTACATCAATGGGCGTGGATAGCGGTTTGACTCACG
GGGATTTCCAAGTCTCCACCCCATTGACGTCAATGGGAGTTTGTTTTGGCACCAAAATCAACGGGACTTT
CCAAAATGTCGTAACAACTCCGCCCCATTGACGCAAATGGGCGGTAGGCGTGTACGGTGGGAGGTCTATA
TAAGCAGAGCTCTCTGGCTAACTAGAGAACCCACTGCTTACTGGCTTATCGAAATTAATACGACTCACTA
TAGGGAGACCCAAGCTGGCTAGCGTTTAAACTTAAGCTTGCCACCATGGAGCAGAAACTCATCTCTGAAG
AGGATCTGGGTACCGATATTCCTCAGCAGTTGGTGGAGCGATTACAAGAAGAGAAAAGGATCGAGGCTCA
GAAGCGGAAGGAGCGGCAGGAAGCCCATCTCTATATGCAAGTGCAGATAGTCGCAGAGGACCAGTTTTGT
GGCCACCAAGGGAATGACATGTACGATGAAGAAAAAGTGAAATACACTGTGTTCAAAGTATTGAAGAACT
CCTCGCTTGCTGAGTTTGTTCAGAGCCTCTCTCAGACCATGGGATTTCCACAAGATCAAATTCGATTGTG
GCCCATGCAAGCAAGGAGTAATGGAACAAAACGACCAGCAATGTTAGATAATGAAGCCGACGGCAATAAA
ACAATGATTGAGCTCAGTGATAATGAAAACCCTTGGACAATATTCCTGGAAACAGTTGATCCCGAGCTGG
CTGCTAGTGGAGCGACCTTACCCAAGTTTGATAAAGATCATGATGTAATGTTATTTTTGAAGATGTATGA
TCCCAAAACGCGGAGCTTGAATTACTGTGGGCATATCTACACACCAATATCCTGTAAAATACGTGACTTG
CTCCCAGTTATGTGTGACAGAGCAGGATTTATTCAAGATACTAGCCTTATCCTCTATGAGGAAGTTAAAC
CGAATTTAACAGAGAGAATTCAGGACTATGACGTGTCTCTTGATAAAGCCCTTGATGAACTAATGGATGG
TGACATCATAGTATTTCAGAAGGATGACCCTGAAAATGATAACAGTGAATTACCCACCGCAAAGGAGTAT
TTCCGAGATCTCTACCACCGCGTTGATGTCATTTTCTGTGATAAAACAATCCCTAATGATCCTGGATTTG
TGGTTACGTTATCAAATAGAATGAATTATTTTCAGGTTGCAAAGACAGTTGCACAGAGGCTCAACACAGA
TCCAATGTTGCTGCAGTTTTTCAAGTCTCAAGGTTATAGGGATGGCCCAGGTAATCCTCTTAGACATAAT
TATGAAGGTACTTTAAGAGATCTTCTACAGTTCTTCAAGCCTAGACAACCTAAGAAACTTTACTATCAGC
AGCTTAAGATGAAAATCACAGACTTTTGAGGATCCCGAAGTTTTAAATGTATATGGTTAAACAGCCAATT
TAGGGAAGAGGAAATAACACTATATCCAGACAAGCATGGGTGTGTCCGGGACCTGTTAGAAGAATGTAAA
AAGGCCGTGGAGCTTGGGGAGAAAGCATCAGGGAAACTTAGGCTGCTAGAAATTGTAAGCTACAAAATCA
TTGGTGTTCATCAAGAAGATGAACTATTAGAATGTTTATCTCCTGCAACGAGCCGGACGTTTCGAATAGA
GGAAATCCCTTTGGACCAGGTGGACATAGACAAAGAGAATGAGATGCTTGTCACAGTGGCGCATTTCCAC
AAAGAGGTCTTCGGAACGTTCGGAATCCCGTTTTTGCTGAGGATACACCAGGGCGAGCATTTTCGAGAAG
TGATGAAGCGAATCCAGAGCCTGCTGGACATCCAGGAGAAGGAGTTTGAGAAGTTTAAATTTGCAATTGT
AATGATGGGCCGACACCAGTACATAAATGAAGACGAGTATGAAGTAAATTTGAAAGACTTTGAGCCACAG
CCCGGTAATATGTCTCATCCTCGGCCTTGGCTAGGGCTCGACCACTTCAACAAAGCCCCAAAGAGGAGTC
GCTACACTTACCTTGAAAAGGCCATTAAAATCCATAACTGAGGATCCGAATTCTGCAGATATCCAGCACA
GTGGCGGCCGCTCGAGTCTAGAGGGCCCGTTTAAACCCGCTGATCAGCCTCGACTGTGCCTTCTAGTTGC
CAGCCATCTGTTGTTTGCCCCTCCCCCGTGCCTTCCTTGACCCTGGAAGGTGCCACTCCCACTGTCCTTT
CCTAATAAAATGAGGAAATTGCATCGCATTGTCTGAGTAGGTGTCATTCTATTCTGGGGGGTGGGGTGGG
GCAGGACAGCAAGGGGGAGGATTGGGAAGACAATAGCAGGCATGCTGGGGATGCGGTGGGCTCTATGGCT
TCTGAGGCGGAAAGAACCAGCTGGGGCTTTAGGGGGTATCCCC
[124 nt withheld, positions 3544-3667]
C
[91 nt withheld, positions 3669-3759]
A
[49 nt withheld, positions 3761-3809]
CCTTTGACGTTGGAGTCCACGTTCTTT
[37 nt withheld, positions 3837-3873]
ACCCTATCTCGGTCTATTCTTTTGATTTATAAGGGATTTTGCCGATTTCGGCCTATTGGTTAAAAAATGA
GCTGATTTAACAAAAATTTAACGCGAATTAATTCTGTGGAATGTGTGTCAGTTAGGGTGTGGAAAGTCCC
CAGGCTCCCCAGCAGGCAGAAGTATGCAAAGCATGCATCTCAATTAGTCAGCAACCAGGTGTGGAAAGTC
CCCAGGCTCCCCAGCAGGCAGAAGTATGCAAAGCATGCATCTCAATTAGTCAGCAACCATAGTCCCGCCC
CTAACTCCGCCCATCCCGCCCCTAACTCCGCCCAGTTCCGCCCATTCTCCGCCCCATGGCTGACTAATTT
TTTTTATTTATGCAGAGGCCGAGGCCGCCTCTGCCTCTGAGCTATTCCAGAAGTAGTGAGGAGGCTTTTT
TGGAGGCCTAGGCTTTTGCAAAAAGCTCCCGGGAGCTTGTATATCCATTTTCGGATCTGATCAAGAGACA
GGATGAGGATCGTTTCGCATGATTGAACAAGATGGATTGCACGCAGGTTCTCCGGCCGCTTGGGTGGAGA
GGCTATTCGGCTATGACTGGGCACAACAGACAATCGGCTGCTCTGATGCCGCCGTGTTCCGGCTGTCAGC
GCAGGGGCGCCCGGTTCTTTTTGTCAAGACCGACCTGTCCGGTGCCCTGAATGAACTGCAGGACGAGGCA
GCGCGGCTATCGTGGCTGGCCACGACGGGCGTTCCTTGCGCAGCTGTGCTCGACGTTGTCACTGAAGCGG
GAAGGGACTGGCTGCTATTGGGCGAAGTGCCGGGGCAGGATCTCCTGTCATCTCACCTTGCTCCTGCCGA
GAAAGTATCCATCATGGCTGATGCAATGCGGCGGCTGCATACGCTTGATCCGGCTACCTGCCCATTCGAC
CACCAAGCGAAACATCGCATCGAGCGAGCACGTACTCGGATGGAAGCCGGTCTTGTCGATCAGGATGATC
TGGACGAAGAGCATCAGGGGCTCGCGCCAGCCGAACTGTTCGCCAGGCTCAAGGCGCGCATGCCCGACGG
CGAGGATCTCGTCGTGACCCATGGCGATGCCTGCTTGCCGAATATCATGGTGGAAAATGGCCGCTTTTCT
GGATTCATCGACTGTGGCCGGCTGGGTGTGGCGGACCGCTATCAGGACATAGCGTTGGCTACCCGTGATA
TTGCTGAAGAGCTTGGCGGCGAATGGGCTGACCGCTTCCTCGTGCTTTACGGTATCGCCGCTCCCGATTC
GCAGCGCATCGCCTTCTATCGCCTTCTTGACGAGTTCTTCTGAGCGGGACTCTGGGGTTCGAAATGACCG
ACCAAGCGACGCCCAACCTGCCATCACGAGATTTCGATTCCACCGCCGCCTTCTATGAAAGGTTGGGCTT
CGGAATCGTTTTCCGGGACGCCGGCTGGATGATCCTCCAGCGCGGGGATCTCATGCTGGAGTTCTTCGCC
CACCCCAACTTGTTTATTGCAGCTTATAATGGTTACAAATAAAGCAATAGCATCACAAATTTCACAAATA
AAGCATTTTTTTCACTGCATTCTAGTTGTGGTTTGTCCAAACTCATCAATGTATCTTATCATGTCTGTAT
ACCGTCGACCTCTAGCTAGAGCTTGGCGTAATCATGGTCATAGCTGTTTCCTGTGTGAAATTGTTATCCG
CTCACAATTCCACACAACATACGAGCCGGAAGCATAAAGTGTAAAGCCTGGGGTGCCTAATGAGTGAGCT
AACTCACATTAATTGCGTTGCGCTCACTGCCCGCTTTCCAGTCGGGAAACCTGTCGTGCCAGCTGCATTA
ATGAATCGGCCAACGCGCGGGGAGAGGCGGTTTGCGTATTGGGCGCTCTTCCGCTTCCTCGCTCACTGAC
TCGCTGCGCTCGGTCGTTCGGCTGCGGCGAGCGGTATCAGCTCACTCAAAGGCGGTAATACGGTTATCCA
CAGAATCAGGGGATAACGCAGGAAAGAACATGTGAGCAAAAGGCCAGCAAAAGGCCAGGAACCGTAAAAA
GGCCGCGTTGCTGGCGTTTTTCCATAGGCTCCGCCCCCCTGACGAGCATCACAAAAATCGACGCTCAAGT
CAGAGGTGGCGAAACCCGACAGGACTATAAAGATACCAGGCGTTTCCCCCTGGAAGCTCCCTCGTGCGCT
CTCCTGTTCCGACCCTGCCGCTTACCGGATACCTGTCCGCCTTTCTCCCTTCGGGAAGCGTGGCGCTTTC
TCATAGCTCACGCTGTAGGTATCTCAGTTCGGTGTAGGTCGTTCGCTCCAAGCTGGGCTGTGTGCACGAA
CCCCCCGTTCAGCCCGACCGCTGCGCCTTATCCGGTAACTATCGTCTTGAGTCCAACCCGGTAAGACACG
ACTTATCGCCACTGGCAGCAGCCACTGGTAACAGGATTAGCAGAGCGAGGTATGTAGGCGGTGCTACAGA
GTTCTTGAAGTGGTGGCCTAACTACGGCTACACTAGAAGAACAGTATTTGGTATCTGCGCTCTGCTGAAG
CCAGTTACCTTCGGAAAAAGAGTTGGTAGCTCTTGATCCGGCAAACAAACCACCGCTGGTAGCGGTGGTT
TTTTTGTTTGCAAGCAGCAGATTACGCGCAGAAAAAAAGGATCTCAAGAAGATCCTTTGATCTTTTCTAC
GGGGTCTGACGCTCAGTGGAACGAAAACTCACGTTAAGGGATTTTGGTCATGAGATTATCAAAAAGGATC
TTCACCTAGATCCTTTTAAATTAAAAATGAAGTTTTAAATCAATCTAAAGTATATATGAGTAAACTTGGT
CTGACAGTTACCAATGCTTAATCAGTGAGGCACCTATCTCAGCGATCTGTCTATTTCGTTCATCCATAGT
TGCCTGACTCCCCGTCGTGTAGATAACTACGATACGGGAGGGCTTACCATCTGGCCCCAGTGCTGCAATG
ATACCGCGAGACCCACGCTCACCGGCTCCAGATTTATCAGCAATAAACCAGCCAGCCGGAAGGGCCGAGC
GCAGAAGTGGTCCTGCAACTTTATCCGCCTCCATCCAGTCTATTAATTGTTGCCGGGAAGCTAGAGTAAG
TAGTTCGCCAGTTAATAGTTTGCGCAACGTTGTTGCCATTGCTACAGGCATCGTGGTGTCACGCTCGTCG
TTTGGTATGGCTTCATTCAGCTCCGGTTCCCAACGATCAAGGCGAGTTACATGATCCCCCATGTTGTGCA
AAAAAGCGGTTAGCTCCTTCGGTCCTCCGATCGTTGTCAGAAGTAAGTTGGCCGCAGTGTT
Features (pLannotate 1.2.2; 21 found; start..end, strand, type, name):
    388..492     -  promoter       AmpR promoter: bla
    551..603     -  misc_feature   bom (fragment): basis of mobility region from pBR322
    758..1137    +  enhancer       CMV enhancer: human cytomegalovirus immediate early enhancer
   1138..1341    +  promoter       CMV promoter: human cytomegalovirus (CMV) immediate early promoter
   1337..1370    +  LTR            5' LTR (truncated) (fragment): truncated 5' long terminal repeat (LTR) from HIV-1
   1386..1404    +  promoter       T7 promoter: promoter for bacteriophage T7 RNA polymerase
   1449..1479    +  CDS            3xMyc (fragment): 3 tandem Myc epitope tags
   1485..3188    +  CDS            USP7 (fragment): UBP7_HUMAN - Also known as HAUSP. Experimental evidence at protein level: Swiss-Prot protein existence level 1. (Microbial infection) Contributes to the overall stabilization and trans-activation capability of the herpesvirus 1 trans-acting transcriptional protein ICP0/VMW110 during HSV-1 infection. From Homo sapiens (Human).
   3274..3498    +  polyA_signal   bGH poly(A) signal: bovine growth hormone polyadenylation signal
   3502..3523    +  promoter       SV40 promoter (fragment): SV40 enhancer and early promoter
   3544..3972    +  rep_origin     f1 ori (sequence partly withheld): f1 bacteriophage origin of replication; arrow indicates direction of (+) strand synthesis
   3986..4315    +  promoter       SV40 promoter: SV40 enhancer and early promoter
   4382..5173    +  CDS            neo: KKA2_KLEPN - Also known as kan, nptII. Experimental evidence at protein level: Swiss-Prot protein existence level 1. Resistance to kanamycin, neomycin, paromomycin, ribostamycin, butirosin and gentamicin B. From Klebsiella pneumoniae.
   5197..5355    +  CDS            ble (fragment): BLE_KLEPN - Experimental evidence at protein level: Swiss-Prot protein existence level 1. Binding protein with a strong affinity to the bleomycin family of antibiotics. Binds to CL990; an antimitotic-antibiotic compound. From Klebsiella pneumoniae.
   5350..5471    +  polyA_signal   SV40 poly(A) signal: SV40 polyadenylation signal
   5544..5560    -  protein_bind   lac operator: The lac repressor binds to the lac operator to inhibit transcription in E. coli. This inhibition can be relieved by adding lactose or isopropyl-β-D-thiogalactopyranoside (IPTG). lac repressor encoded by lacI
   5568..5598    -  promoter       lac promoter: promoter for the E. coli lac operon
   5613..5634    -  protein_bind   CAP binding site: CAP binding activates transcription in the presence of cAMP. E. coli catabolite activator protein
   5647..5739    -  CDS            lacI (fragment): lac repressor; lacI; The lac repressor binds to the lac operator to inhibit transcription in E. coli. This inhibition can be relieved by adding lactose or isopropyl-β-D-thiogalactopyranoside (IPTG).
   5922..6510    -  rep_origin     ori: high-copy-number ColE1/pMB1/pBR322/pUC origin of replication
   6681..387     -  CDS            AmpR (across the origin): β-lactamase; bla; confers resistance to ampicillin, carbenicillin, and related antibiotics
