[The description below was written by a language model from this plasmid's Addgene catalogue record and pLannotate feature annotations shown in this document.]
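Description:
pcDNA3.1-N-Myc_535-888 USP7 is a 7,154 bp mammalian expression plasmid built on the pcDNA3.1+/N-Myc backbone. In E. coli it is maintained as a high-copy plasmid through a ColE1/pUC-type origin and selected with ampicillin via the β-lactamase gene. An f1 origin is also present. For mammalian cells, an SV40 early promoter drives a neomycin phosphotransferase gene followed by an SV40 polyadenylation signal, allowing G418 selection of stable transfectants. Short annotated fragments such as the HIV-1 LTR, ble, lacI and bom matches, together with the lac promoter/operator, appear to be backbone remnants or partial annotation hits rather than functional parts of the design.

The expression cassette consists of the human cytomegalovirus immediate-early enhancer and promoter, a T7 promoter, an N-terminal Myc epitope supplied by the backbone (annotated as a partial match to a 3xMyc tag), a fragment of human USP7 (ubiquitin carboxyl-terminal hydrolase 7, also called HAUSP), and the bovine growth hormone polyadenylation signal. The plasmid was derived from a sister construct encoding USP7 residues 535–1102 by converting the codon for E889 to a stop codon. The insert therefore remains 1,719 bp and the annotated USP7 homology spans nearly all of it, but translation ends after residue 888, so only the ubiquitin-like domains UBL1 to UBL3 are produced.

The construct is intended for expressing this Myc-tagged C-terminal USP7 subregion in mammalian cells. It belongs to a set of truncation constructs associated with work on which USP7 domains interact with DNA polymerase iota.
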