Addgene plasmid #131248: pcDNA3.1-N-Myc_535-888 USP7
Purpose: Mammalian expression of the USP7 UBL1-3 domains with an N-terminal Myc tag.
Depositing lab: Roger Woodgate. Depositing organization: National Institute of Child Health and Human Development (NICHD). Publication: DNA Polymerase iota Interacts with Both the TRAF-like and UBL1-2 Domains of USP7. Ashton NW, Valles GJ, Jaiswal N, Bezsonova I, Woodgate R. J Mol Biol. 2021 Jan 22;433(2):166733. doi: 10.1016/j.jmb.2020.166733. Epub 2020 Dec 3. PubMed 33279577.
Backbone
  Vector backbone: pcDNA3.1+/N-Myc
  Backbone manufacturer: Genscript
  Backbone size w/o insert (bp): 5435
  Total vector size (bp): 7154
  Vector type: Mammalian Expression
  Selectable markers: Neomycin (select with G418)
Growth in bacteria
  Bacterial resistance: Ampicillin, 100 μg/mL
  Growth temperature: 37°C
  Growth strain: DH5alpha
  Copy number: High Copy
Gene/Insert
  Gene/Insert name: Ubiquitin carboxyl-terminal hydrolase 7 (alt name: Ubiquitin-specific-processing protease 7)
  Species: H. sapiens (human)
  Insert size (bp): 1719
  Mutation: A mutant form of our pcDNA3.1-N-Myc_535-1102 USP7 plasmid (Addgene plasmid 131246), where the codon for E889 was converted to a STOP codon. This mutation limits expression to UBLs 1 - 3
  Entrez Gene: USP7 (a.k.a. C16DELp13.2, DEL16P13.2, HAFOUS, HAUSP, TEF1)
  Tag / fusion protein: Myc (N terminal on backbone)
Terms and licenses: Academic/Nonprofit Terms; Industry Terms: Not Available to Industry
How to cite: pcDNA3.1-N-Myc_535-888 USP7 was a gift from Roger Woodgate (Addgene plasmid # 131248 ; http://n2t.net/addgene:131248 ; RRID:Addgene_131248)
